Addgene plasmid #78036: PINK1 gRNA (BRDN0001145357)
Purpose: 3rd generation lentiviral gRNA plasmid targeting human PINK1
Depositing lab: John Doench & David Root. Depositing organization: Broad Institute. Publication: Optimized sgRNA design to maximize activity and minimize off-target effects of CRISPR-Cas9. Doench JG, Fusi N, Sullender M, Hegde M, Vaimberg EW, Donovan KF, Smith I, Tothova Z, Wilen C, Orchard R, Virgin HW, Listgarten J, Root DE. Nat Biotechnol. 2016 Jan 18. doi: 10.1038/nbt.3437. PubMed 26780180.
Backbone
  Vector backbone: lentiGuide-Puro
  Backbone manufacturer: Zhang Lab (Addgene plasmid # 52963)
  Vector type: Mammalian Expression, Lentiviral, CRISPR
  Selectable markers: Puromycin
Growth in bacteria
  Bacterial resistance: Ampicillin, 100 μg/mL
  Growth temperature: 37°C
  Growth strain: DH5alpha
  Copy number: High Copy
Gene/Insert
  Gene/Insert name: PINK1 (alt names: PINK1; NM_032409.2)
  gRNA/shRNA sequence: GCTGGTCCCAGCGAGCCGAG
  Species: H. sapiens (human)
  Entrez Gene: PINK1 (a.k.a. BRPK, PARK6)
  Promoter: hU6
  Cloning method: Unknown
  Sequencing primers: 5′ U6-F; 3′ pS2-R
Terms and licenses: Academic/Nonprofit Terms; Industry Terms: Not Available to Industry
Depositor comments: The gRNA was designed to target the following Genbank reference sequence(s): NM_032409.2. Note that this plasmid does NOT contain Cas9. It should be used in conjunction with lentiCas9-Blast (Addgene #52962) or otherwise with cell lines already expressing Cas9. Browse the full kinome gRNA library at http://www.addgene.org/pooled-library/broadgpp-human-kinome/ or visit http://www.broadinstitute.org/rnai/public/ for detailed protocols and information.
How to cite: PINK1 gRNA (BRDN0001145357) was a gift from John Doench & David Root (Addgene plasmid # 78036 ; http://n2t.net/addgene:78036 ; RRID:Addgene_78036)
