[The description below was written by a language model from this plasmid's Addgene catalogue record and pLannotate feature annotations shown in this document.]
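Description:
PINK1 gRNA (BRDN0001145357) is a third-generation lentiviral guide RNA plasmid built on the lentiGuide-Puro backbone and designed to direct Streptococcus pyogenes Cas9 to the human PINK1 gene (also known as BRPK or PARK6). It is maintained in E. coli through a high-copy ColE1/pUC-type origin with ampicillin selection from the β-lactamase gene. The backbone also carries an f1 origin, an SV40 origin and remnants of a lac/T7/T3 cloning region.

The lentiviral transfer cassette starts with an RSV promoter fused to a truncated HIV-1 5' LTR, which makes genomic RNA production in packaging cells Tat-independent. It continues through the Ψ packaging signal, a gag fragment, the Rev response element and a central polypurine tract, and ends in a self-inactivating ΔU3 3' LTR followed by an SV40 polyadenylation signal. Two expression units sit between the LTRs. A human U6 RNA polymerase III promoter drives the PINK1-specific spacer joined to the SpCas9 gRNA scaffold. An EF-1α core promoter with its intron A drives puromycin N-acetyltransferase, so transduced mammalian cells can be selected with puromycin, and a WPRE downstream enhances transcript expression.

The plasmid does not encode Cas9, so it must be paired with a separate Cas9 vector such as lentiCas9-Blast or used in cells that already express Cas9. The guide was designed against the PINK1 reference transcript and belongs to a human kinome gRNA collection produced during work on optimised sgRNA design. Its typical use is targeted disruption of PINK1 after lentiviral delivery. The cloning method is not recorded.
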