Features (pLannotate 1.2.2; 29 found; start..end, strand, type, name):
     14..80      +  CDS            small t antigen (fragment): SV40 (simian virus 40) small t antigen
    106..317     +  promoter       EF-1α core promoter: core promoter for human elongation factor EF-1α
    318..1256    +  intron         EF-1α intron A: intron upstream of the start codon of human EF-1α
   1278..1877    +  CDS            PuroR (fragment): puromycin N-acetyltransferase; pac from Streptomyces; confers resistance to puromycin
   1893..2481    +  misc_feature   WPRE: woodchuck hepatitis virus posttranscriptional regulatory element
   2532..2551    +  misc_feature   cPPT/CTS (fragment): central polypurine tract and central termination sequence of HIV-1
   2553..2786    +  LTR            3' LTR (ΔU3): self-inactivating 3' long terminal repeat (LTR) from HIV-1
   2864..2985    +  polyA_signal   SV40 poly(A) signal: SV40 polyadenylation signal
   3025..3160    +  rep_origin     SV40 ori: SV40 origin of replication
   3181..3199    -  promoter       T7 promoter: promoter for bacteriophage T7 RNA polymerase
   3207..3362    +  CDS            lacZα (fragment): LacZα fragment of β-galactosidase; lacZ fragment
   3367..3795    +  rep_origin     f1 ori (sequence partly withheld): f1 bacteriophage origin of replication; arrow indicates direction of (+) strand synthesis
   3848..3952    +  promoter       AmpR promoter: bla
   3953..4813    +  CDS            AmpR: β-lactamase; bla; confers resistance to ampicillin, carbenicillin, and related antibiotics
   4984..5572    +  rep_origin     ori: high-copy-number ColE1/pMB1/pBR322/pUC origin of replication
   5755..5847    +  CDS            lacI (fragment): lac repressor; lacI; The lac repressor binds to the lac operator to inhibit transcription in E. coli. This inhibition can be relieved by adding lactose or isopropyl-β-D-thiogalactopyranoside (IPTG).
   5860..5881    +  protein_bind   CAP binding site: CAP binding activates transcription in the presence of cAMP. E. coli catabolite activator protein
   5896..5926    +  promoter       lac promoter: promoter for the E. coli lac operon
   5934..5950    +  protein_bind   lac operator: The lac repressor binds to the lac operator to inhibit transcription in E. coli. This inhibition can be relieved by adding lactose or isopropyl-β-D-thiogalactopyranoside (IPTG). lac repressor encoded by lacI
   5995..6013    +  promoter       T3 promoter: promoter for bacteriophage T3 RNA polymerase
   6041..6267    +  promoter       RSV promoter: Rous sarcoma virus enhancer/promoter
   6268..6448    +  LTR            5' LTR (truncated): truncated 5' long terminal repeat (LTR) from HIV-1
   6495..6620    +  misc_feature   HIV-1 Ψ: packaging signal of human immunodeficiency virus type 1
   6604..6967    +  CDS            HIV-1 gag (fragment): gag protein from human immunodeficiency virus 1; gag
   7113..7346    +  misc_feature   RRE: The Rev response element (RRE) of HIV-1 allows for Rev-dependent mRNA export from the nucleus to the cytoplasm.
   7723..7749    +  CDS            Rev (fragment): human immunodeficiency virus 1 (HIV-1) Rev protein; rev; enhances nuclear export of unspliced and incompletely spliced viral mRNAs
   7753..7993    +  promoter       U6 promoter: RNA polymerase III promoter for human U6 snRNA
   8023..8098    +  misc_RNA       gRNA scaffold: guide RNA scaffold for the Streptococcus pyogenes CRISPR/Cas9 system
   8154..8271    +  misc_feature   cPPT/CTS: central polypurine tract and central termination sequence of HIV-1
>Addgene plasmid #78036 | PINK1 gRNA (BRDN0001145357) | addgene full sequence | sequence record 188872 | Addgene Assembled Sequence
CCCGGGTGCAAAGATGGATAAAGTTTTAAACAGAGAGGAATCTTTGCAGCTAATGGACCTTCTAGGTCTT
GAAAGGAGTGGGAATTGGCTCCGGTGCCCGTCAGTGGGCAGAGCGCACATCGCCCACAGTCCCCGAGAAG
TTGGGGGGAGGGGTCGGCAATTGATCCGGTGCCTAGAGAAGGTGGCGCGGGGTAAACTGGGAAAGTGATG
TCGTGTACTGGCTCCGCCTTTTTCCCGAGGGTGGGGGAGAACCGTATATAAGTGCAGTAGTCGCCGTGAA
CGTTCTTTTTCGCAACGGGTTTGCCGCCAGAACACAGGTAAGTGCCGTGTGTGGTTCCCGCGGGCCTGGC
CTCTTTACGGGTTATGGCCCTTGCGTGCCTTGAATTACTTCCACCTGGCTGCAGTACGTGATTCTTGATC
CCGAGCTTCGGGTTGGAAGTGGGTGGGAGAGTTCGAGGCCTTGCGCTTAAGGAGCCCCTTCGCCTCGTGC
TTGAGTTGAGGCCTGGCCTGGGCGCTGGGGCCGCCGCGTGCGAATCTGGTGGCACCTTCGCGCCTGTCTC
GCTGCTTTCGATAAGTCTCTAGCCATTTAAAATTTTTGATGACCTGCTGCGACGCTTTTTTTCTGGCAAG
ATAGTCTTGTAAATGCGGGCCAAGATCTGCACACTGGTATTTCGGTTTTTGGGGCCGCGGGCGGCGACGG
GGCCCGTGCGTCCCAGCGCACATGTTCGGCGAGGCGGGGCCTGCGAGCGCGGCCACCGAGAATCGGACGG
GGGTAGTCTCAAGCTGGCCGGCCTGCTCTGGTGCCTGGCCTCGCGCCGCCGTGTATCGCCCCGCCCTGGG
CGGCAAGGCTGGCCCGGTCGGCACCAGTTGCGTGAGCGGAAAGATGGCCGCTTCCCGGCCCTGCTGCAGG
GAGCTCAAAATGGAGGACGCGGCGCTCGGGAGAGCGGGCGGGTGAGTCACCCACACAAAGGAAAAGGGCC
TTTCCGTCCTCAGCCGTCGCTTCATGTGACTCCACGGAGTACCGGGCGCCGTCCAGGCACCTCGATTAGT
TCTCGAGCTTTTGGAGTACGTCGTCTTTAGGTTGGGGGGAGGGGTTTTATGCGATGGAGTTTCCCCACAC
TGAGTGGGTGGAGACTGAAGTTAGGCCAGCTTGGCACTTGATGTAATTCTCCTTGGAATTTGCCCTTTTT
GAGTTTGGATCTTGGTTCATTCTCAAGCCTCAGACAGTGGTTCAAAGTTTTTTTCTTCCATTTCAGGTGT
CGTGACGTACGGCCACCATGACCGAGTACAAGCCCACGGTGCGCCTCGCCACCCGCGACGACGTCCCCAG
GGCCGTACGCACCCTCGCCGCCGCGTTCGCCGACTACCCCGCCACGCGCCACACCGTCGATCCGGACCGC
CACATCGAGCGGGTCACCGAGCTGCAAGAACTCTTCCTCACGCGCGTCGGGCTCGACATCGGCAAGGTGT
GGGTCGCGGACGACGGCGCCGCCGTGGCGGTCTGGACCACGCCGGAGAGCGTCGAAGCGGGGGCGGTGTT
CGCCGAGATCGGCCCGCGCATGGCCGAGTTGAGCGGTTCCCGGCTGGCCGCGCAGCAACAGATGGAAGGC
CTCCTGGCGCCGCACCGGCCCAAGGAGCCCGCGTGGTTCCTGGCCACCGTCGGAGTCTCGCCCGACCACC
AGGGCAAGGGTCTGGGCAGCGCCGTCGTGCTCCCCGGAGTGGAGGCGGCCGAGCGCGCCGGGGTGCCCGC
CTTCCTGGAGACCTCCGCGCCCCGCAACCTCCCCTTCTACGAGCGGCTCGGCTTCACCGTCACCGCCGAC
GTCGAGGTGCCCGAAGGACCGCGCACCTGGTGCATGACCCGCAAGCCCGGTGCCTGAACGCGTTAAGTCG
ACAATCAACCTCTGGATTACAAAATTTGTGAAAGATTGACTGGTATTCTTAACTATGTTGCTCCTTTTAC
GCTATGTGGATACGCTGCTTTAATGCCTTTGTATCATGCTATTGCTTCCCGTATGGCTTTCATTTTCTCC
TCCTTGTATAAATCCTGGTTGCTGTCTCTTTATGAGGAGTTGTGGCCCGTTGTCAGGCAACGTGGCGTGG
TGTGCACTGTGTTTGCTGACGCAACCCCCACTGGTTGGGGCATTGCCACCACCTGTCAGCTCCTTTCCGG
GACTTTCGCTTTCCCCCTCCCTATTGCCACGGCGGAACTCATCGCCGCCTGCCTTGCCCGCTGCTGGACA
GGGGCTCGGCTGTTGGGCACTGACAATTCCGTGGTGTTGTCGGGGAAATCATCGTCCTTTCCTTGGCTGC
TCGCCTGTGTTGCCACCTGGATTCTGCGCGGGACGTCCTTCTGCTACGTCCCTTCGGCCCTCAATCCAGC
GGACCTTCCTTCCCGCGGCCTGCTGCCGGCTCTGCGGCCTCTTCCGCGTCTTCGCCTTCGCCCTCAGACG
AGTCGGATCTCCCTTTGGGCCGCCTCCCCGCGTCGACTTTAAGACCAATGACTTACAAGGCAGCTGTAGA
TCTTAGCCACTTTTTAAAAGAAAAGGGGGGACTGGAAGGGCTAATTCACTCCCAACGAAGACAAGATCTG
CTTTTTGCTTGTACTGGGTCTCTCTGGTTAGACCAGATCTGAGCCTGGGAGCTCTCTGGCTAACTAGGGA
ACCCACTGCTTAAGCCTCAATAAAGCTTGCCTTGAGTGCTTCAAGTAGTGTGTGCCCGTCTGTTGTGTGA
CTCTGGTAACTAGAGATCCCTCAGACCCTTTTAGTCAGTGTGGAAAATCTCTAGCAGTACGTATAGTAGT
TCATGTCATCTTATTATTCAGTATTTATAACTTGCAAAGAAATGAATATCAGAGAGTGAGAGGAACTTGT
TTATTGCAGCTTATAATGGTTACAAATAAAGCAATAGCATCACAAATTTCACAAATAAAGCATTTTTTTC
ACTGCATTCTAGTTGTGGTTTGTCCAAACTCATCAATGTATCTTATCATGTCTGGCTCTAGCTATCCCGC
CCCTAACTCCGCCCATCCCGCCCCTAACTCCGCCCAGTTCCGCCCATTCTCCGCCCCATGGCTGACTAAT
TTTTTTTATTTATGCAGAGGCCGAGGCCGCCTCGGCCTCTGAGCTATTCCAGAAGTAGTGAGGAGGCTTT
TTTGGAGGCCTAGGGACGTACCCAATTCGCCCTATAGTGAGTCGTATTACGCGCGCTCACTGGCCGTCGT
TTTACAACGTCGTGACTGGGAAAACCCTGGCGTTACCCAACTTAATCGCCTTGCAGCACATCCCCCTTTC
GCCAGCTGGCGTAATAGCGAAGAGGCCCGCACCGATCGCCCTTCCCAACAGTTGCGCAGCCTGAATGGCG
AATGGG
[124 nt withheld, positions 3367-3490]
C
[91 nt withheld, positions 3492-3582]
A
[49 nt withheld, positions 3584-3632]
CCTTTGACGTTGGAGTCCACGTTCTTT
[37 nt withheld, positions 3660-3696]
ACCCTATCTCGGTCTATTCTTTTGATTTATAAGGGATTTTGCCGATTTCGGCCTATTGGTTAAAAAATGA
GCTGATTTAACAAAAATTTAACGCGAATTTTAACAAAATATTAACGCTTACAATTTAGGTGGCACTTTTC
GGGGAAATGTGCGCGGAACCCCTATTTGTTTATTTTTCTAAATACATTCAAATATGTATCCGCTCATGAG
ACAATAACCCTGATAAATGCTTCAATAATATTGAAAAAGGAAGAGTATGAGTATTCAACATTTCCGTGTC
GCCCTTATTCCCTTTTTTGCGGCATTTTGCCTTCCTGTTTTTGCTCACCCAGAAACGCTGGTGAAAGTAA
AAGATGCTGAAGATCAGTTGGGTGCACGAGTGGGTTACATCGAACTGGATCTCAACAGCGGTAAGATCCT
TGAGAGTTTTCGCCCCGAAGAACGTTTTCCAATGATGAGCACTTTTAAAGTTCTGCTATGTGGCGCGGTA
TTATCCCGTATTGACGCCGGGCAAGAGCAACTCGGTCGCCGCATACACTATTCTCAGAATGACTTGGTTG
AGTACTCACCAGTCACAGAAAAGCATCTTACGGATGGCATGACAGTAAGAGAATTATGCAGTGCTGCCAT
AACCATGAGTGATAACACTGCGGCCAACTTACTTCTGACAACGATCGGAGGACCGAAGGAGCTAACCGCT
TTTTTGCACAACATGGGGGATCATGTAACTCGCCTTGATCGTTGGGAACCGGAGCTGAATGAAGCCATAC
CAAACGACGAGCGTGACACCACGATGCCTGTAGCAATGGCAACAACGTTGCGCAAACTATTAACTGGCGA
ACTACTTACTCTAGCTTCCCGGCAACAATTAATAGACTGGATGGAGGCGGATAAAGTTGCAGGACCACTT
CTGCGCTCGGCCCTTCCGGCTGGCTGGTTTATTGCTGATAAATCTGGAGCCGGTGAGCGTGGGTCTCGCG
GTATCATTGCAGCACTGGGGCCAGATGGTAAGCCCTCCCGTATCGTAGTTATCTACACGACGGGGAGTCA
GGCAACTATGGATGAACGAAATAGACAGATCGCTGAGATAGGTGCCTCACTGATTAAGCATTGGTAACTG
TCAGACCAAGTTTACTCATATATACTTTAGATTGATTTAAAACTTCATTTTTAATTTAAAAGGATCTAGG
TGAAGATCCTTTTTGATAATCTCATGACCAAAATCCCTTAACGTGAGTTTTCGTTCCACTGAGCGTCAGA
CCCCGTAGAAAAGATCAAAGGATCTTCTTGAGATCCTTTTTTTCTGCGCGTAATCTGCTGCTTGCAAACA
AAAAAACCACCGCTACCAGCGGTGGTTTGTTTGCCGGATCAAGAGCTACCAACTCTTTTTCCGAAGGTAA
CTGGCTTCAGCAGAGCGCAGATACCAAATACTGTTCTTCTAGTGTAGCCGTAGTTAGGCCACCACTTCAA
GAACTCTGTAGCACCGCCTACATACCTCGCTCTGCTAATCCTGTTACCAGTGGCTGCTGCCAGTGGCGAT
AAGTCGTGTCTTACCGGGTTGGACTCAAGACGATAGTTACCGGATAAGGCGCAGCGGTCGGGCTGAACGG
GGGGTTCGTGCACACAGCCCAGCTTGGAGCGAACGACCTACACCGAACTGAGATACCTACAGCGTGAGCT
ATGAGAAAGCGCCACGCTTCCCGAAGGGAGAAAGGCGGACAGGTATCCGGTAAGCGGCAGGGTCGGAACA
GGAGAGCGCACGAGGGAGCTTCCAGGGGGAAACGCCTGGTATCTTTATAGTCCTGTCGGGTTTCGCCACC
TCTGACTTGAGCGTCGATTTTTGTGATGCTCGTCAGGGGGGCGGAGCCTATGGAAAAACGCCAGCAACGC
GGCCTTTTTACGGTTCCTGGCCTTTTGCTGGCCTTTTGCTCACATGTTCTTTCCTGCGTTATCCCCTGAT
TCTGTGGATAACCGTATTACCGCCTTTGAGTGAGCTGATACCGCTCGCCGCAGCCGAACGACCGAGCGCA
GCGAGTCAGTGAGCGAGGAAGCGGAAGAGCGCCCAATACGCAAACCGCCTCTCCCCGCGCGTTGGCCGAT
TCATTAATGCAGCTGGCACGACAGGTTTCCCGACTGGAAAGCGGGCAGTGAGCGCAACGCAATTAATGTG
AGTTAGCTCACTCATTAGGCACCCCAGGCTTTACACTTTATGCTTCCGGCTCGTATGTTGTGTGGAATTG
TGAGCGGATAACAATTTCACACAGGAAACAGCTATGACCATGATTACGCCAAGCGCGCAATTAACCCTCA
CTAAAGGGAACAAAAGCTGGAGCTGCAAGCTTAATGTAGTCTTATGCAATACTCTTGTAGTCTTGCAACA
TGGTAACGATGAGTTAGCAACATGCCTTACAAGGAGAGAAAAAGCACCGTGCATGCCGATTGGTGGAAGT
AAGGTGGTACGATCGTGCCTTATTAGGAAGGCAACAGACGGGTCTGACATGGATTGGACGAACCACTGAA
TTGCCGCATTGCAGAGATATTGTATTTAAGTGCCTAGCTCGATACATAAACGGGTCTCTCTGGTTAGACC
AGATCTGAGCCTGGGAGCTCTCTGGCTAACTAGGGAACCCACTGCTTAAGCCTCAATAAAGCTTGCCTTG
AGTGCTTCAAGTAGTGTGTGCCCGTCTGTTGTGTGACTCTGGTAACTAGAGATCCCTCAGACCCTTTTAG
TCAGTGTGGAAAATCTCTAGCAGTGGCGCCCGAACAGGGACTTGAAAGCGAAAGGGAAACCAGAGGAGCT
CTCTCGACGCAGGACTCGGCTTGCTGAAGCGCGCACGGCAAGAGGCGAGGGGCGGCGACTGGTGAGTACG
CCAAAAATTTTGACTAGCGGAGGCTAGAAGGAGAGAGATGGGTGCGAGAGCGTCAGTATTAAGCGGGGGA
GAATTAGATCGCGATGGGAAAAAATTCGGTTAAGGCCAGGGGGAAAGAAAAAATATAAATTAAAACATAT
AGTATGGGCAAGCAGGGAGCTAGAACGATTCGCAGTTAATCCTGGCCTGTTAGAAACATCAGAAGGCTGT
AGACAAATACTGGGACAGCTACAACCATCCCTTCAGACAGGATCAGAAGAACTTAGATCATTATATAATA
CAGTAGCAACCCTCTATTGTGTGCATCAAAGGATAGAGATAAAAGACACCAAGGAAGCTTTAGACAAGAT
AGAGGAAGAGCAAAACAAAAGTAAGACCACCGCACAGCAAGCGGCCGCTGATCTTCAGACCTGGAGGAGG
AGATATGAGGGACAATTGGAGAAGTGAATTATATAAATATAAAGTAGTAAAAATTGAACCATTAGGAGTA
GCACCCACCAAGGCAAAGAGAAGAGTGGTGCAGAGAGAAAAAAGAGCAGTGGGAATAGGAGCTTTGTTCC
TTGGGTTCTTGGGAGCAGCAGGAAGCACTATGGGCGCAGCGTCAATGACGCTGACGGTACAGGCCAGACA
ATTATTGTCTGGTATAGTGCAGCAGCAGAACAATTTGCTGAGGGCTATTGAGGCGCAACAGCATCTGTTG
CAACTCACAGTCTGGGGCATCAAGCAGCTCCAGGCAAGAATCCTGGCTGTGGAAAGATACCTAAAGGATC
AACAGCTCCTGGGGATTTGGGGTTGCTCTGGAAAACTCATTTGCACCACTGCTGTGCCTTGGAATGCTAG
TTGGAGTAATAAATCTCTGGAACAGATTTGGAATCACACGACCTGGATGGAGTGGGACAGAGAAATTAAC
AATTACACAAGCTTAATACACTCCTTAATTGAAGAATCGCAAAACCAGCAAGAAAAGAATGAACAAGAAT
TATTGGAATTAGATAAATGGGCAAGTTTGTGGAATTGGTTTAACATAACAAATTGGCTGTGGTATATAAA
ATTATTCATAATGATAGTAGGAGGCTTGGTAGGTTTAAGAATAGTTTTTGCTGTACTTTCTATAGTGAAT
AGAGTTAGGCAGGGATATTCACCATTATCGTTTCAGACCCACCTCCCAACCCCGAGGGGACCCAGAGAGG
GCCTATTTCCCATGATTCCTTCATATTTGCATATACGATACAAGGCTGTTAGAGAGATAATTAGAATTAA
TTTGACTGTAAACACAAAGATATTAGTACAAAATACGTGACGTAGAAAGTAATAATTTCTTGGGTAGTTT
GCAGTTTTAAAATTATGTTTTAAAATGGACTATCATATGCTTACCGTAACTTGAAAGTATTTCGATTTCT
TGGCTTTATATATCTTGTGGAAAGGACGAAACACCGGCTGGTCCCAGCGAGCCGAGGTTTTAGAGCTAGA
AATAGCAAGTTAAAATAAGGCTAGTCCGTTATCAACTTGAAAAAGTGGCACCGAGTCGGTGCTTTTTTAA
GCTTGGCGTAACTAGATCTTGAGACAAATGGCAGTATTCATCCACAATTTTAAAAGAAAAGGGGGGATTG
GGGGGTACAGTGCAGGGGAAAGAATAGTAGACATAATAGCAACAGACATACAAACTAAAGAATTACAAAA
ACAAATTACAAAAATTCAAAATTTTCGGGTTTATTACAGGGACAGCAGAGATCCACTTTGGCGCCGGCTC
GAGGGGG
