>Addgene plasmid #78036 | PINK1 gRNA (BRDN0001145357) | depositor partial sequence | sequence record 145495 | Target Sequence
GCTGGTCCCAGCGAGCCGAG
