>Addgene plasmid #78036 | PINK1 gRNA (BRDN0001145357) | addgene partial sequence | sequence record 188871 | hU6-F
ACGCTAGAAAGTAATAATTTCTTGGGTAGCTTTGCAGTTTTAAAATTATGTTTTAAAATGGACTATCATA
TGCTTACCGTAACTTGAAAGTATTTCGATTTCTTGGCTTTATATATCTTGTGGAAAGGACGAAACACCGG
CTGGTCCCAGCGAGCCGAGGTTTTAGAGCTAGAAATAGCAAGTTAAAATAAGGCTAGTCCGTTATCAACT
TGAAAAAGTGGCACCGAGTCGGTGCTTTTTTAAGCTTGGCGTAACTAGATCTTGAGACAAATGGCAGTAT
TCATCCACAATTTTAAAAGAAAAGGGGGGATTGGGGGGTACAGTGCAGGGGAAAGAATAGTAGACATAAT
AGCAACAGACATACAAACTAAAGAATTACAAAAACAAATTACAAAAATTCAAAATTTTCGGGTTTATTAC
AGGGACAGCAGAGATCCACTTTGGCGCCGGCTCGAGGGGGCCCGGGTGCAAAGATGGATAAAGTTTTAAA
CAGAGAGGAATCTTTGCAGCTAATGGACCTTCTAGGTCTTGAAAGGAGTGGGAATTGGCTCCGGTGCCCG
TCAGTGGGCA
